>Addgene plasmid #84319 | pISH-Pitx1 | addgene full sequence | sequence record 166182 | Addgene Assembled Sequence
GGGCGAATTGGGCCCGACGTCGCATGCTCCCGGCCGCCATGGCGGCCGCGGGAATTCGATTCCCCCAGCT
CCATCTCTTCCATGACCATGCCGTCCAGCATGGGCCCGGGCGCCGTGCCCGGCATGCCCAACTCGGGCCT
CAACAACATCAACAACCTCACCGGCTCCTCGCTCAACTCGGCCATGTCGCCGGGCGCCTGCCCCTACGGC
ACCCCAGCCTCGCCCTACAGCGTCTACCGGGACACGTGCAACTCGAGCCTTGCCAGCCTGCGGCTCAAGT
CCAAGCAGCACTCGTCGTTTGGCTATGGCGGTCTGCAGGGTCCGGCGTCGGGGCTCAACGCTTGCCAGTA
CAACAGCTGACCGCCCCGCCTGGTCCCCGGGGCCGCCGGCCAGCAAGGCTCACAGAAGGGAGCGCGCGGG
AGCACGCGGGGCGCTCGCAGCTCCTCGGACCTCACCTCTGCGCAGCCCCTTCCTCCCCACCCCGCCTCCA
GGTTGGTTTTGTGTTTGCTTTTTCCAGACCCCCGCTCTGTCCCCCAATGAATGAAAAGAAAAGAAAGCAA
GCCAAGGGAGGAATCACTAGTGAATTCGCGGCCGCCTGCAGGTCGACCATATGGGAGAGCTCCCAACGCG
TTGGATGCATAGCTTGAGTATTCTATAGTGTCACCTAAATAGCTTGGCGTAATCATGGTCATAGCTGTTT
CCTGTGTGAAATTGTTATCCGCTCACAATTCCACACAACATACGAGCCGGAAGCATAAAGTGTAAAGCCT
GGGGTGCCTAATGAGTGAGCTAACTCACATTAATTGCGTTGCGCTCACTGCCCGCTTTCCAGTCGGGAAA
CCTGTCGTGCCAGCTGCATTAATGAATCGGCCAACGCGCGGGGAGAGGCGGTTTGCGTATTGGGCGCTCT
TCCGCTTCCTCGCTCACTGACTCGCTGCGCTCGGTCGTTCGGCTGCGGCGAGCGGTATCAGCTCACTCAA
AGGCGGTAATACGGTTATCCACAGAATCAGGGGATAACGCAGGAAAGAACATGTGAGCAAAAGGCCAGCA
AAAGGCCAGGAACCGTAAAAAGGCCGCGTTGCTGGCGTTTTTCCATAGGCTCCGCCCCCCTGACGAGCAT
CACAAAAATCGACGCTCAAGTCAGAGGTGGCGAAACCCGACAGGACTATAAAGATACCAGGCGTTTCCCC
CTGGAAGCTCCCTCGTGCGCTCTCCTGTTCCGACCCTGCCGCTTACCGGATACCTGTCCGCCTTTCTCCC
TTCGGGAAGCGTGGCGCTTTCTCATAGCTCACGCTGTAGGTATCTCAGTTCGGTGTAGGTCGTTCGCTCC
AAGCTGGGCTGTGTGCACGAACCCCCCGTTCAGCCCGACCGCTGCGCCTTATCCGGTAACTATCGTCTTG
AGTCCAACCCGGTAAGACACGACTTATCGCCACTGGCAGCAGCCACTGGTAACAGGATTAGCAGAGCGAG
GTATGTAGGCGGTGCTACAGAGTTCTTGAAGTGGTGGCCTAACTACGGCTACACTAGAAGAACAGTATTT
GGTATCTGCGCTCTGCTGAAGCCAGTTACCTTCGGAAAAAGAGTTGGTAGCTCTTGATCCGGCAAACAAA
CCACCGCTGGTAGCGGTGGTTTTTTTGTTTGCAAGCAGCAGATTACGCGCAGAAAAAAAGGATCTCAAGA
AGATCCTTTGATCTTTTCTACGGGGTCTGACGCTCAGTGGAACGAAAACTCACGTTAAGGGATTTTGGTC
ATGAGATTATCAAAAAGGATCTTCACCTAGATCCTTTTAAATTAAAAATGAAGTTTTAAATCAATCTAAA
GTATATATGAGTAAACTTGGTCTGACAGTTACCAATGCTTAATCAGTGAGGCACCTATCTCAGCGATCTG
TCTATTTCGTTCATCCATAGTTGCCTGACTCCCCGTCGTGTAGATAACTACGATACGGGAGGGCTTACCA
TCTGGCCCCAGTGCTGCAATGATACCGCGAGACCCACGCTCACCGGCTCCAGATTTATCAGCAATAAACC
AGCCAGCCGGAAGGGCCGAGCGCAGAAGTGGTCCTGCAACTTTATCCGCCTCCATCCAGTCTATTAATTG
TTGCCGGGAAGCTAGAGTAAGTAGTTCGCCAGTTAATAGTTTGCGCAACGTTGTTGCCATTGCTACAGGC
ATCGTGGTGTCACGCTCGTCGTTTGGTATGGCTTCATTCAGCTCCGGTTCCCAACGATCAAGGCGAGTTA
CATGATCCCCCATGTTGTGCAAAAAAGCGGTTAGCTCCTTCGGTCCTCCGATCGTTGTCAGAAGTAAGTT
GGCCGCAGTGTTATCACTCATGGTTATGGCAGCACTGCATAATTCTCTTACTGTCATGCCATCCGTAAGA
TGCTTTTCTGTGACTGGTGAGTACTCAACCAAGTCATTCTGAGAATAGTGTATGCGGCGACCGAGTTGCT
CTTGCCCGGCGTCAATACGGGATAATACCGCGCCACATAGCAGAACTTTAAAAGTGCTCATCATTGGAAA
ACGTTCTTCGGGGCGAAAACTCTCAAGGATCTTACCGCTGTTGAGATCCAGTTCGATGTAACCCACTCGT
GCACCCAACTGATCTTCAGCATCTTTTACTTTCACCAGCGTTTCTGGGTGAGCAAAAACAGGAAGGCAAA
ATGCCGCAAAAAAGGGAATAAGGGCGACACGGAAATGTTGAATACTCATACTCTTCCTTTTTCAATATTA
TTGAAGCATTTATCAGGGTTATTGTCTCATGAGCGGATACATATTTGAATGTATTTAGAAAAATAAACAA
ATAGGGGTTCCGCGCACATTTCCCCGAAAAGTGCCACCTGATGCGGTGTGAAATACCGCACAGATGCGTA
AGGAGAAAATACCGCATCAGGAAATTGTAAGCGTTAATATTTTGTTAAAATTCGCGTTAAATTTTTGTTA
AATCAGCTCATTTTTTAACCAATAGGCCGAAATCGGCAAAATCCCTTATAAATCAAAAGAATAGACCGAG
ATAGGGT
[37 nt withheld, positions 3018-3054]
AAAGAACGTGGACTCCAACGTCAAAGG
[49 nt withheld, positions 3082-3130]
T
[91 nt withheld, positions 3132-3222]
G
[124 nt withheld, positions 3224-3347]
CCATTCGCCATTCAGGCTGCGCAACTGTTGGGAAGGGCGATCGGTGCGGGCCTCTTCGCTATTACGCCAG
CTGGCGAAAGGGGGATGTGCTGCAAGGCGATTAAGTTGGGTAACGCCAGGGTTTTCCCAGTCACGACGTT
GTAAAACGACGGCCAGTGAATTGTAATACGACTCACTATA
Features (pLannotate 1.2.2; 14 found; start..end, strand, type, name):
     55..357     +  CDS            PITX1 (fragment): PITX1_HUMAN - Also known as BFT, PTX1. Experimental evidence at protein level: Swiss-Prot protein existence level 1. Sequence-specific transcription factor that binds gene promoters and activates their transcription. May play a role in the development of anterior structures, and in particular, the brain and facies and in specifying the identity or structure of hindlimb. From Homo sapiens (Human).
    578..640     -  CDS            VESPI_VESMG (fragment): Experimental evidence at protein level: Swiss-Prot protein existence level 1. Shows contractile activity on isolated ileum smooth muscle. From Vespa magnifica (Hornet).
    652..670     -  promoter       SP6 promoter: promoter for bacteriophage SP6 RNA polymerase
    712..728     -  protein_bind   lac operator: The lac repressor binds to the lac operator to inhibit transcription in E. coli. This inhibition can be relieved by adding lactose or isopropyl-β-D-thiogalactopyranoside (IPTG). lac repressor encoded by lacI
    736..766     -  promoter       lac promoter: promoter for the E. coli lac operon
    781..802     -  protein_bind   CAP binding site: CAP binding activates transcription in the presence of cAMP. E. coli catabolite activator protein
    815..907     -  CDS            lacI (fragment): lac repressor; lacI; The lac repressor binds to the lac operator to inhibit transcription in E. coli. This inhibition can be relieved by adding lactose or isopropyl-β-D-thiogalactopyranoside (IPTG).
   1090..1678    -  rep_origin     ori: high-copy-number ColE1/pMB1/pBR322/pUC origin of replication
   1849..2709    -  CDS            AmpR: β-lactamase; bla; confers resistance to ampicillin, carbenicillin, and related antibiotics
   2710..2814    -  promoter       AmpR promoter: bla
   2841..2891    +  misc_feature   bom (fragment): basis of mobility region from pBR322
   2919..3347    -  rep_origin     f1 ori (sequence partly withheld): f1 bacteriophage origin of replication; arrow indicates direction of (+) strand synthesis
   3351..3508    -  CDS            lacZα (fragment): LacZα fragment of β-galactosidase; lacZ fragment
   3511..2       +  promoter       T7 promoter (across the origin): promoter for bacteriophage T7 RNA polymerase
