[The description below was written by a language model from this plasmid's Addgene catalogue record and pLannotate feature annotations shown in this document.]
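Description:
pISH-Pitx1 is a riboprobe template plasmid built on the pGEM-T Easy cloning vector, carrying a roughly 510 bp fragment of the mouse homeobox gene Pitx1. It is a bacterial plasmid only. The record states explicitly that it is not intended for gene expression, and it contains no eukaryotic promoter or selection marker. Propagation in E. coli relies on a high-copy ColE1/pUC-type origin, with selection through the β-lactamase (AmpR) gene and its native promoter. The backbone also retains an f1 phage origin for single-stranded DNA production. Remnants of the lacZα region, with the lac promoter, operator and CAP site, reflect the vector's blue/white screening system, which the insert interrupts.

The Pitx1 fragment sits in the multiple cloning region between opposing bacteriophage promoters, T7 upstream and SP6 downstream, so that either strand can be transcribed in vitro. According to the depositor's note, linearising the plasmid with NcoI and transcribing with SP6 RNA polymerase yields the antisense probe, which detects Pitx1 mRNA. This is consistent with the insert lying in the sense orientation relative to T7.

The automated annotation labels about 300 bp of the insert as a fragment of human PITX1. This most likely reflects protein-level homology to the closest database entry, since the catalogue lists the insert as mouse. A short hit to a hornet peptide near the SP6 side is probably a spurious match. The plasmid was deposited in connection with a study of homeobox gene expression in the mouse olfactory epithelium, where such probes are used for in situ hybridization on tissue.
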