Addgene plasmid #84319: pISH-Pitx1
Purpose: Use to synthesize riboprobes for in situ hybridization (ISH) probe for Pitx1. Not for gene expression.
Depositing lab: Peter Mombaerts. Depositing organization: Max Planck Research Unit for Neurogenetics. Publication: Expression of homeobox genes in the mouse olfactory epithelium. Parrilla M, Chang I, Degl'Innocenti A, Omura M. J Comp Neurol. 2016 Oct 1;524(14):2713-39. doi: 10.1002/cne.24051. Epub 2016 Jun 19. PubMed 27243442.
Backbone
  Vector backbone: pGEM-T easy
  Backbone manufacturer: Promega
  Backbone size w/o insert (bp): 3015
Growth in bacteria
  Bacterial resistance: Ampicillin, 100 μg/mL
  Growth temperature: 37°C
  Growth strain: DH5alpha
  Copy number: High Copy
Gene/Insert
  Gene/Insert name: Pitx1
  Species: M. musculus (mouse)
  Insert size (bp): 510
  Entrez Gene: Pitx1 (a.k.a. Bft, P-O, P-OTX, Po, Potx, Ptx, Ptx1)
  Cloning method: Unknown
  Sequencing primers: 5′ T7; 3′ SP6
Terms and licenses: Academic/Nonprofit Terms; Industry Terms: Not Available to Industry
Depositor comments: NcoI digestion and SP6 RNA polymerase for antisense probe
How to cite: pISH-Pitx1 was a gift from Peter Mombaerts (Addgene plasmid # 84319 ; http://n2t.net/addgene:84319 ; RRID:Addgene_84319)
