>Addgene plasmid #84319 | pISH-Pitx1 | depositor partial sequence | sequence record 160908 | insert
CCCCCAGCTCCATCTCTTCCATGACCATGCCGTCCAGCATGGGCCCGGGCGCCGTGCCCGGCATGCCCAA
CTCGGGCCTCAACAACATCAACAACCTCACCGGCTCCTCGCTCAACTCGGCCATGTCGCCGGGCGCCTGC
CCCTACGGCACCCCAGCCTCGCCCTACAGCGTCTACCGGGACACGTGCAACTCGAGCCTTGCCAGCCTGC
GGCTCAAGTCCAAGCAGCACTCGTCGTTTGGCTATGGCGGTCTGCAGGGTCCGGCGTCGGGGCTCAACGC
TTGCCAGTACAACAGCTGACCGCCCCGCCTGGTCCCCGGGGCCGCCGGCCAGCAAGGCTCACAGAAGGGA
GCGCGCGGGAGCACGCGGGGCGCTCGCAGCTCCTCGGACCTCACCTCTGCGCAGCCCCTTCCTCCCCACC
CCGCCTCCAGGTTGGTTTTGTGTTTGCTTTTTCCAGACCCCCGCTCTGTCCCCCAATGAATGAAAAGAAA
AGAAAGCAAGCCAAGGGAGG
