>Addgene plasmid #84319 | pISH-Pitx1 | addgene partial sequence | sequence record 166180 | T7 5'-TAATACGACTCACTATAGGG-3'
CTCCCGGCCGCCATGGCGGCCGCGGGAATTCGATTCCCCCAGCTCCATCTCTTCCATGACCATGCCGTCC
AGCATGGGCCCGGGCGCCGTGCCCGGCATGCCCAACTCGGGCCTCAACAACATCAACAACCTCACCGGCT
CCTCGCTCAACTCGGCCATGTCGCCGGGCGCCTGCCCCTACGGCACCCCAGCCTCGCCCTACAGCGTCTA
CCGGGACACGTGCAACTCGAGCCTTGCCAGCCTGCGGCTCAAGTCCAAGCAGCACTCGTCGTTTGGCTAT
GGCGGTCTGCAGGGTCCGGCGTCGGGGCTCAACGCTTGCCAGTACAACAGCTGACCGCCCCGCCTGGTCC
CCGGGGCCGCCGGCCAGCAAGGCTCACAGAAGGGAGCGCGCGGGAGCACGCGGGGCGCTCGCAGCTCCTC
GGACCTCACCTCTGCGCAGCCCCTTCCTCCCCACCCCGCCTCCAGGTTGGTTTTGTGTTTGCTTTTTCCA
GACCCCCGCTCTGTCCCCCAATGAATGAAAAGAAAAGAAAGCAAGCCAAGGGAGGAATCACTAGTGAATT
CGCGGCCGCCTGCAGGTCGACCATATGGGAGAGCTCCCAACGCGTTGGATGCATAGCTTGAGTATTCTAT
AGTGTCACCTAAATAGCTTGGCGTAATCATGGTCATAGCTGTTTCCTGTGTGAAATTGTTATCCGCTCAC
AATTCCACACAACATACGAGCCGGAAGCATAAAGTGTAAAGCCTGGGGTGCCTAATGAGTGAGCTAACTC
ACATTAATTGCGTTGCGCTCACTGCCCGCTTTCCAGTCGGGAAACCTGTCGTGCCAGCTGCATTAATGAA
TCGGCCAACGCGCGGGGAGAGGCGGTTTGCGTATTGGGCGCTCTTCCGCTTCCTCGCTCACTGACTCGCT
GCGCTCGGTCGTTCGGCTGCGGCGAGCGGTATCAGCTCACTCAAAGGCGGTAATACGGTTATCCACAGAA
TCAGGGGATAA
