>Addgene plasmid #84319 | pISH-Pitx1 | addgene partial sequence | sequence record 166181 | SP6 5'-ATTTAGGTGACACTATAG-3'
ATCCAACGCGTTGGGAGCTCTCCCATATGGTCGACCTGCAGGCGGCCGCGAATTCACTAGTGATTCCTCC
CTTGGCTTGCTTTCTTTTCTTTTCATTCATTGGGGGACAGAGCGGGGGTCTGGAAAAAGCAAACACAAAA
CCAACCTGGAGGCGGGGTGGGGAGGAAGGGGCTGCGCAGAGGTGAGGTCCGAGGAGCTGCGAGCGCCCCG
CGTGCTCCCGCGCGCTCCCTTCTGTGAGCCTTGCTGGCCGGCGGCCCCGGGGACCAGGCGGGGCGGTCAG
CTGTTGTACTGGCAAGCGTTGAGCCCCGACGCCGGACCCTGCAGACCGCCATAGCCAAACGACGAGTGCT
GCTTGGACTTGAGCCGCAGGCTGGCAAGGCTCGAGTTGCACGTGTCCCGGTAGACGCTGTAGGGCGAGGC
TGGGGTGCCGTAGGGGCAGGCGCCCGGCGACATGGCCGAGTTGAGCGAGGAGCCGGTGAGGTTGTTGATG
TTGTTGAGGCCCGAGTTGGGCATGCCGGGCACGGCGCCCGGGCCCATGCTGGACGGCATGGTCATGGAAG
AGATGGAGCTGGGGGAATCGAATTCCCGCGGCCGCCATGGCGGCCGGGAGCATGCGACGTCGGGCCCAAT
TCGCCCTATAGTGAGTCGTATTACAATTCACTGGCCGTCGTTTTACAACGTCGTGACTGGGAAAACCCTG
GCGTTACCCAACTTAATCGCCTTGCAGCACATCCCCCTTTCGCCAGCTGGCGTAATAGCGAAGAGGCCCG
CACCGATCGCCCTTCCCAACAGTTGCGCAGCCTGAATGGCGAATGG
[124 nt withheld, positions 817-940]
C
[46 nt withheld, positions 942-987]
